Addgene plasmid #198840: pGL3-MTS-ATP8-W9-L17-G1333C-UGI-Puro
Purpose: Employ DdCBE-mediated mtDNA editing to ablate mtProtein(ATP8) by swapping Trp codon TGA with stop codon TAA in C6 cells
Depositing lab: Bin Shen. Depositing organization: Nanjing Medical University. Publication: A conditional knockout rat resource of mitochondrial protein-coding genes via a DdCBE-induced premature stop codon. Tan L, Qi X, Kong W, Jin J, Lu D, Zhang X, Wang Y, Wang S, Dong W, Shi X, Chen W, Wang J, Li K, Xie Y, Gao L, Guan F, Gao K, Li C, Wang C, Hu Z, Zhang L, Guo X, Shen B, Ma Y. Sci Adv. 2023 Apr 14;9(15):eadf2695. doi: 10.1126/sciadv.adf2695. Epub 2023 Apr 14. PubMed 37058569.
Backbone
  Vector backbone: pGL3
  Vector type: Mammalian Expression
Growth in bacteria
  Bacterial resistance: Ampicillin, 100 μg/mL
  Growth temperature: 37°C
  Growth strain: DH5alpha
  Copy number: High Copy
Gene/Insert
  Gene/Insert name: ATP8-W9-L17 TALEN
  Species: R. norvegicus (rat)
  Cloning method: Gibson Cloning
Terms and licenses: Academic/Nonprofit Terms; Industry Terms: Not Available to Industry
Depositor comments: These plasmids may not be suitable for sequencing with NGS, because they contain RVD array. In our lab, we perform Sanger sequencing using the following primers: RVD seq Fwd TGACCGCAGTGGAGGCAGTG; RVD seq Rev TTCACTGCATCCAGCGCAGG
How to cite: pGL3-MTS-ATP8-W9-L17-G1333C-UGI-Puro was a gift from Bin Shen (Addgene plasmid # 198840 ; http://n2t.net/addgene:198840 ; RRID:Addgene_198840)
