[The description below was written by a language model from this plasmid's Addgene catalogue record and pLannotate feature annotations shown in this document.]
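Description:
pGL3-MTS-ATP8-W9-L17-G1333C-UGI-Puro is a pGL3-based mammalian expression plasmid encoding one half of a DddA-derived cytosine base editor (DdCBE) pair directed at the rat mitochondrial ATP8 gene. It is maintained in E. coli as a high-copy plasmid through a ColE1/pUC-type origin and selected with ampicillin via the AmpR (β-lactamase) cassette.

The editor is expressed from the CMV immediate-early enhancer and promoter, with a T7 promoter just upstream of the coding region and a bGH polyadenylation signal downstream. The annotated open reading frame has TALE N-terminal and C-terminal flanking segments (detected as avrXa10 and avrBs3 fragments). The unannotated stretch between them presumably holds the custom RVD repeat array that recognises the ATP8 target; the depositor notes that this repeat array makes the plasmid difficult to sequence by NGS. This is followed by a fragment of the Burkholderia DddA double-stranded DNA cytidine deaminase and a uracil glycosylase inhibitor (UGI), which blocks excision of the uracil intermediate. The name indicates a mitochondrial targeting sequence (MTS) and the G1333 C-terminal split of DddA, although neither is separately annotated in the feature table. A split DddA half is inactive alone and needs a partner TALE arm carrying the complementary half to restore deaminase activity at the target site. A separate hPGK promoter drives puromycin N-acetyltransferase for selection of transfected cells. Short HIV-1 LTR, nef, SV40 and TcR fragments appear to be backbone remnants.

According to the record, the construct is used in rat C6 cells to convert a tryptophan codon (TGA, W9) in ATP8 to a TAA stop codon, ablating the mitochondrially encoded protein.
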