Features (pLannotate 1.2.2; 18 found; start..end, strand, type, name):
      8..387     +  enhancer       CMV enhancer: human cytomegalovirus immediate early enhancer
    388..591     +  promoter       CMV promoter: human cytomegalovirus (CMV) immediate early promoter
    587..620     +  LTR            5' LTR (truncated) (fragment): truncated 5' long terminal repeat (LTR) from HIV-1
    636..654     +  promoter       T7 promoter: promoter for bacteriophage T7 RNA polymerase
    698..1402    +  CDS            avrXa10 (fragment): AVX10_XANOO - Experimental evidence at protein level: Swiss-Prot protein existence level 1. Avirulence protein. Induces the hypersensitive response (HR)in rice plants carrying the resistance gene Xa10. Activity depends on the presence of the core repeat domains; replacement with repeat domains from other proteins (AvrBs3 of X.euvesicatoria (AC P14727) or AvrXa7 of this organism) does not elicit the HR. Probably acts as a transcription factor in its host plant (rice) to induce plant resistance or disease. From Xanthomonas oryzae pv. oryzae.
   2993..3124    +  CDS            avrBs3 (fragment): AVRB3_XANEU - Experimental evidence at protein level: Swiss-Prot protein existence level 1. Avirulence protein. Acts as a transcription factor in C.annuum plants. In susceptible plants lacking the Bs3 resistance gene induces expression of a number of genes, including genes homologous to a family of auxin-induced genes, alpha-expansin genes, pectate lyase, anthocyanidin glucoside rhamnosyl transferase and at least one transcription factor, UPA20. Their expression leads to plant hypertrophy in mesophyll cells, probably mainly mediated by UPA20 (PubMed:17962565). In resistant plants induces the h
   3116..3403    +  CDS            dddA (fragment): DDDA_BURC1 - Experimental evidence at protein level: Swiss-Prot protein existence level 1. Toxic component of a toxin-immunity protein module, which functions as a cellular contact-dependent growth inhibition (CDI) system. CDI modules allow bacteria to communicate with and inhibit the growth of closely related neighboring bacteria in a contact-dependent fashion. Bacteria that have this module inhibit or kill bacteria without it, giving them a growth advantage. Probably specifically inhibited by cognate immunity protein DddI (Probable). The C-terminal 163 residue fragment has double-stranded DN
   3416..3664    +  CDS            UGI: UNGI_BPPB2 - Experimental evidence at protein level: Swiss-Prot protein existence level 1. This protein binds specifically and reversibly to the host uracil-DNA glycosylase, preventing removal of uracil residues from PBS2 DNA by the host uracil-excision repair system. From Bacillus phage PBS2 (Bacteriophage PBS2).
   3705..3929    +  polyA_signal   bGH poly(A) signal: bovine growth hormone polyadenylation signal
   3936..4446    +  promoter       hPGK promoter: human phosphoglycerate kinase 1 promoter
   4468..5067    +  CDS            PuroR (fragment): puromycin N-acetyltransferase; pac from Streptomyces; confers resistance to puromycin
   5110..5178    +  CDS            nef (fragment): NEF_HV1Z2 - Experimental evidence at protein level: Swiss-Prot protein existence level 1. Extracellular Nef protein targets CD4(+) T-lymphocytes for apoptosis by interacting with CXCR4 surface receptors. From Human immunodeficiency virus type 1 group M subtype D (isolate Z2/CDC-Z34) (HIV-1).
   5214..5335    -  polyA_signal   SV40 poly(A) signal: SV40 polyadenylation signal
   5358..5426    -  CDS            large T antigen (fragment): large T antigen from SV40 (simian virus 40)
   5442..5574    +  CDS            TcR (fragment): tetracycline efflux protein; tet; confers resistance to tetracycline
   5754..6342    -  rep_origin     ori: high-copy-number ColE1/pMB1/pBR322/pUC origin of replication
   6513..7373    -  CDS            AmpR: β-lactamase; bla; confers resistance to ampicillin, carbenicillin, and related antibiotics
   7374..7478    -  promoter       AmpR promoter: bla
>Addgene plasmid #198840 | pGL3-MTS-ATP8-W9-L17-G1333C-UGI-Puro | addgene full sequence | sequence record 391817 | Addgene NGS Result
ACGCGTTGACATTGATTATTGACTAGTTATTAATAGTAATCAATTACGGGGTCATTAGTTCATAGCCCAT
ATATGGAGTTCCGCGTTACATAACTTACGGTAAATGGCCCGCCTGGCTGACCGCCCAACGACCCCCGCCC
ATTGACGTCAATAATGACGTATGTTCCCATAGTAACGCCAATAGGGACTTTCCATTGACGTCAATGGGTG
GAGTATTTACGGTAAACTGCCCACTTGGCAGTACATCAAGTGTATCATATGCCAAGTACGCCCCCTATTG
ACGTCAATGACGGTAAATGGCCCGCCTGGCATTATGCCCAGTACATGACCTTATGGGACTTTCCTACTTG
GCAGTACATCTACGTATTAGTCATCGCTATTACCATGGTGATGCGGTTTTGGCAGTACATCAATGGGCGT
GGATAGCGGTTTGACTCACGGGGATTTCCAAGTCTCCACCCCATTGACGTCAATGGGAGTTTGTTTTGGC
ACCAAAATCAACGGGACTTTCCAAAATGTCGTAACAACTCCGCCCCATTGACGCAAATGGGCGGTAGGCG
TGTACGGTGGGAGGTCTATATAAGCAGAGCTCTCTGGCTAACTAGAGAACCCACTGCTTACTGGCTTATC
GAAATTAATACGACTCACTATAGGGAGACAAGCTGGCTAGACCATGTTGGGGTTTGTGGGTCGGGTGGCC
GCTGCTCCGGCCTCCGGGGCCTTGCGGAGACTCACCCCTTCAGCGTCGCTGCCCCCAGCTCAGCTCTTAC
TGCGGGCCGCTCCGACGGCGGTCCATCCTGTCAGGGACTATGCGGCGCAAACATCTGAGAGCGGCGGAGG
CGGGAGCCCCGGCGCGGCCGCTGACTACAAGGATGACGACGATAAAGGTAGCGTGGATCTACGCACGCTC
GGCTACAGCCAGCAGCAACAGGAGAAGATCAAACCGAAGGTTCGTTCGACAGTGGCGCAGCACCACGAGG
CACTGGTCGGCCATGGGTTTACACACGCGCACATCGTTGCGCTCAGCCAACACCCGGCAGCGTTAGGGAC
CGTCGCTGTCAAGTATCAGGACATGATCGCAGCGTTGCCAGAGGCGACACACGAAGCGATCGTTGGCGTC
GGCAAACAGTGGTCCGGCGCACGCGCTCTGGAGGCCTTGCTCACGGTGGCGGGAGAGTTGAGAGGTCCAC
CGTTACAGTTGGACACAGGCCAACTTCTCAAGATTGCAAAACGTGGCGGCGTGACCGCAGTGGAGGCAGT
GCATGCATGGCGCAATGCACTGACGGGTGCCCCCCTGAACCTGACCCCGGAGCAGGTGGTGGCCATCGCT
AGTAACAATGGTGGCAAACAGGCTCTTGAAACCGTACAGCGCCTACTGCCAGTTCTCTGTCAAGCCCACG
GTCTGACTCCGGAGCAAGTTGTAGCGATTGCTAGTCATGACGGTGGCAAACAGGCTCTTGAAACCGTCCA
ACGCCTTCTACCAGTTCTCTGTCAAGCCCACGGACTAACCCCAGCGCAGGTTGTAGCGATTGCTAGTCAT
GACGGTGGCAAACAGGCTCTTGAAACCGTCCAACGCCTTCTACCAGTTCTCTGTCAAGCCCACGGACTAA
CCCCAGCGCAAGTTGTAGCGATTGCTAGTAATATTGGTGGCAAACAGGCTCTTGAGACGGTTCAGCGCCT
CCTTCCAGTTCTCTGTCAAGCCCACGGACTCACCCCAGATCAAGTGGTAGCGATTGCTAGTCATGACGGT
GGCAAACAGGCTCTTGAAACCGTCCAACGCCTTCTACCAGTTCTCTGTCAAGCCCACGGACTAACCCCAG
CGCAAGTTGTAGCGATTGCTAGTAATATTGGTGGCAAACAGGCTCTTGAGACGGTTCAGCGCCTCCTTCC
AGTTCTCTGTCAAGCCCACGGACTCACCCCAGATCAAGTTGTAGCGATTGCTAGTAATATTGGTGGCAAA
CAGGCTCTTGAGACGGTTCAGCGCCTCCTTCCAGTTCTCTGTCAAGCCCACGGACTCACCCCAGATCAAG
TTGTAGCGATTGCTAGTCATGACGGTGGCAAACAGGCTCTTGAAACCGTCCAACGCCTTCTACCAGTTCT
CTGTCAAGCCCACGGACTAACCCCAGCGCAAGTTGTAGCAATTGCTAGTAATGGGGGTGGCAAACAGGCT
CTTGAGACTGTTCAGCGCCTTCTACCAGTTCTCTGTCAAGCCCACGGCCTGACGCCCGAGCAAGTTGTAG
CGATTGCTAGTAATATTGGTGGCAAACAGGCTCTTGAGACGGTTCAGCGCCTCCTTCCAGTTCTCTGTCA
AGCCCACGGACTCACCCCAGATCAAGTTGTAGCGATTGCTAGTAACAATGGTGGCAAACAGGCTCTTGAA
ACCGTACAGCGCCTACTGCCAGTTCTCTGTCAAGCCCACGGTCTGACTCCGGAGCAAGTTGTAGCGATTG
CTAGTAATATTGGTGGCAAACAGGCTCTTGAGACGGTTCAGCGCCTCCTTCCAGTTCTCTGTCAAGCCCA
CGGACTCACCCCAGATCAAGTTGTAGCGATAGCCAGTCATGACGGTGGCAAACAGGCTCTTGAAACCGTC
CAACGCCTTCTACCAGTTCTCTGTCAAGCCCACGGACTAACCCCAGCGCAAGTTGTAGCGATTGCTAGTA
ATATTGGTGGCAAACAGGCTCTTGAGACGGTTCAGCGCCTCCTTCCAGTTCTCTGTCAAGCCCACGGACT
CACCCCAGATCAAGTTGTAGCGATTGCAAGTCATGACGGTGGCAAACAGGCTCTTGAAACCGTCCAACGC
CTTCTACCAGTTCTCTGTCAAGCCCACGGACTAACCCCAGCGCAAGTTGTAGCGATTGCTAGTAATATTG
GTGGCAAACAGGCTCTTGAGACGGTTCAGCGCCTCCTTCCAGTTCTCTGTCAAGCCCACGGACTCACCCC
AGATCAAGTTGTAGCGATTGCTTCCAATGGGGGCGGCAGGCCGGCGCTGGAGAGCATTGTTGCCCAGTTA
TCTCGCCCTGATCCGGCGTTGGCCGCGTTGACCAACGACCACCTCGTCGCCTTGGCCTGCCTCGGCGGAC
GTCCTGCGCTGGATGCAGTGAAAAAGGGATTGGGAGGCTCCCCAACCCCCTACCCTAACTATGCCAATGC
AGGACACGTGGAGGGACAGAGCGCCCTGTTCATGCGGGATAACGGCATCTCCGAGGGCCTGGTGTTCCAC
AACAATCCCGAGGGCACCTGCGGCTTTTGCGTGAACATGACCGAGACACTGCTGCCCGAGAATGCCAAGA
TGACAGTGGTGCCACCTGAGGGAGCAATCCCTGTGAAGAGAGGCGCCACCGGCGAGACAAAGGTGTTTAC
CGGCAACTCTAATAGCCCTAAGTCCCCAACAAAGGGCGGCTGCTCTGGAGGCAGCACCAACCTGTCTGAC
ATCATCGAGAAGGAGACAGGCAAGCAGCTGGTCATCCAGGAGAGCATCCTGATGCTGCCCGAAGAAGTCG
AAGAAGTGATCGGAAACAAGCCTGAGAGCGATATCCTGGTCCATACCGCCTACGACGAGAGTACCGACGA
AAATGTGATGCTGCTGACATCCGACGCCCCAGAGTATAAGCCCTGGGCTCTGGTCATCCAGGATTCCAAC
GGAGAGAACAAAATCAAAATGCTGTAATCTAGAGGGCCCGTTTAAACCCGCTGATCAGCCTCGACTGTGC
CTTCTAGTTGCCAGCCATCTGTTGTTTGCCCCTCCCCCGTGCCTTCCTTGACCCTGGAAGGTGCCACTCC
CACTGTCCTTTCCTAATAAAATGAGGAAATTGCATCGCATTGTCTGAGTAGGTGTCATTCTATTCTGGGG
GGTGGGGTGGGGCAGGACAGCAAGGGGGAGGATTGGGAAGACAATAGCAGGCATGCTGGGGATGCGGTGG
GCTCTATGGCTCGAGGGGGTTGGGGTTGCGCCTTTTCCAAGGCAGCCCTGGGTTTGCGCAGGGACGCGGC
TGCTCTGGGCGTGGTTCCGGGAAACGCAGCGGCGCCGACCCTGGGACTCGCACATTCTTCACGTCCGTTC
GCAGCGTCACCCGGATCTTCGCCGCTACCCTTGTGGGCCCCCCGGCGACGCTTCCTGCTCCGCCCCTAAG
TCGGGAAGGTTCCTTGCGGTTCGCGGCGTGCCGGACGTGACAAACGGAAGCCGCACGTCTCACTAGTACC
CTCGCAGACGGACAGCGCCAGGGAGCAATGGCAGCGCGCCGACCGCGATGGGCTGTGGCCAATAGCGGCT
GCTCAGCAGGGCGCGCCGAGAGCAGCGGCCGGGAAGGGGCGGTGCGGGAGGCGGGGTGTGGGGCGGTAGT
GTGGGCCCTGTTCCTGCCCGCGCGGTGTTCCGCATTCTGCAAGCCTCCGGAGCGCACGTCGGCAGTCGGC
TCCCTCGTTGACCGAATCACCGACCTCTCTCCCCAGGGGGATCCACCGGAGCTTACCATGACCGAGTACA
AGCCCACGGTGCGCCTCGCCACCCGCGACGACGTCCCCAGGGCCGTACGCACCCTCGCCGCCGCGTTCGC
CGACTACCCCGCCACGCGCCACACCGTCGATCCGGACCGCCACATCGAGCGGGTCACCGAGCTGCAAGAA
CTCTTCCTCACGCGCGTCGGGCTCGACATCGGCAAGGTGTGGGTCGCGGACGACGGCGCCGCGGTGGCGG
TCTGGACCACGCCGGAGAGCGTCGAAGCGGGGGCGGTGTTCGCCGAGATCGGCCCGCGCATGGCCGAGTT
GAGCGGTTCCCGGCTGGCCGCGCAGCAACAGATGGAAGGCCTCCTGGCGCCGCACCGGCCCAAGGAGCCC
GCGTGGTTCCTGGCCACCGTCGGCGTCTCGCCCGACCACCAGGGCAAGGGTCTGGGCAGCGCCGTCGTGC
TCCCCGGAGTGGAGGCGGCCGAGCGCGCCGGGGTGCCCGCCTTCCTGGAAACCTCCGCGCCCCGCAACCT
CCCCTTCTACGAGCGGCTCGGCTTCACCGTCACCGCCGACGTCGAGGTGCCCGAAGGACCGCGCACCTGG
TGCATGACCCGCAAGCCCGGTGCCTGACGCCCGCCCCACGACCCGCAGCGCCCGACCGAAAGGAGCGCAC
GACCCCATGCATCGGTACCTTTAAGACCAATGACTTACAAGGCAGCTGTAGATCTTAGCCACTTTCTAGA
GTCGGGGCGGCCGGCCGCTTCGAGCAGACATGATAAGATACATTGATGAGTTTGGACAAACCACAACTAG
AATGCAGTGAAAAAAATGCTTTATTTGTGAAATTTGTGATGCTATTGCTTTATTTGTAACCATTATAAGC
TGCAATAAACAAGTTAACAACAACAATTGCATTCATTTTATGTTTCAGGTTCAGGGGGAGGTGTGGGAGG
TTTTTTAAAGCAAGTAAAACCTCTACAAATGTGGTAAAATCGATAAGGATCCGTCGACCGATGCCCTTGA
GAGCCTTCAACCCAGTCAGCTCCTTCCGGTGGGCGCGGGGCATGACTATCGTCGCCGCACTTATGACTGT
CTTCTTTATCATGCAACTCGTAGGACAGGTGCCGGCAGCGCTCTTCCGCTTCCTCGCTCACTGACTCGCT
GCGCTCGGTCGTTCGGCTGCGGCGAGCGGTATCAGCTCACTCAAAGGCGGTAATACGGTTATCCACAGAA
TCAGGGGATAACGCAGGAAAGAACATGTGAGCAAAAGGCCAGCAAAAGGCCAGGAACCGTAAAAAGGCCG
CGTTGCTGGCGTTTTTCCATAGGCTCCGCCCCCCTGACGAGCATCACAAAAATCGACGCTCAAGTCAGAG
GTGGCGAAACCCGACAGGACTATAAAGATACCAGGCGTTTCCCCCTGGAAGCTCCCTCGTGCGCTCTCCT
GTTCCGACCCTGCCGCTTACCGGATACCTGTCCGCCTTTCTCCCTTCGGGAAGCGTGGCGCTTTCTCATA
GCTCACGCTGTAGGTATCTCAGTTCGGTGTAGGTCGTTCGCTCCAAGCTGGGCTGTGTGCACGAACCCCC
CGTTCAGCCCGACCGCTGCGCCTTATCCGGTAACTATCGTCTTGAGTCCAACCCGGTAAGACACGACTTA
TCGCCACTGGCAGCAGCCACTGGTAACAGGATTAGCAGAGCGAGGTATGTAGGCGGTGCTACAGAGTTCT
TGAAGTGGTGGCCTAACTACGGCTACACTAGAAGAACAGTATTTGGTATCTGCGCTCTGCTGAAGCCAGT
TACCTTCGGAAAAAGAGTTGGTAGCTCTTGATCCGGCAAACAAACCACCGCTGGTAGCGGTGGTTTTTTT
GTTTGCAAGCAGCAGATTACGCGCAGAAAAAAAGGATCTCAAGAAGATCCTTTGATCTTTTCTACGGGGT
CTGACGCTCAGTGGAACGAAAACTCACGTTAAGGGATTTTGGTCATGAGATTATCAAAAAGGATCTTCAC
CTAGATCCTTTTAAATTAAAAATGAAGTTTTAAATCAATCTAAAGTATATATGAGTAAACTTGGTCTGAC
AGTTACCAATGCTTAATCAGTGAGGCACCTATCTCAGCGATCTGTCTATTTCGTTCATCCATAGTTGCCT
GACTCCCCGTCGTGTAGATAACTACGATACGGGAGGGCTTACCATCTGGCCCCAGTGCTGCAATGATACC
GCGGGACCCACGCTCACCGGCTCCAGATTTATCAGCAATAAACCAGCCAGCCGGAAGGGCCGAGCGCAGA
AGTGGTCCTGCAACTTTATCCGCCTCCATCCAGTCTATTAATTGTTGCCGGGAAGCTAGAGTAAGTAGTT
CGCCAGTTAATAGTTTGCGCAACGTTGTTGCCATTGCTACAGGCATCGTGGTGTCACGCTCGTCGTTTGG
TATGGCTTCATTCAGCTCCGGTTCCCAACGATCAAGGCGAGTTACATGATCCCCCATGTTGTGCAAAAAA
GCGGTTAGCTCCTTCGGTCCTCCGATCGTTGTCAGAAGTAAGTTGGCCGCAGTGTTATCACTCATGGTTA
TGGCAGCACTGCATAATTCTCTTACTGTCATGCCATCCGTAAGATGCTTTTCTGTGACTGGTGAGTACTC
AACCAAGTCATTCTGAGAATAGTGTATGCGGCGACCGAGTTGCTCTTGCCCGGCGTCAATACGGGATAAT
ACCGCGCCACATAGCAGAACTTTAAAAGTGCTCATCATTGGAAAACGTTCTTCGGGGCGAAAACTCTCAA
GGATCTTACCGCTGTTGAGATCCAGTTCGATGTAACCCACTCGTGCACCCAACTGATCTTCAGCATCTTT
TACTTTCACCAGCGTTTCTGGGTGAGCAAAAACAGGAAGGCAAAATGCCGCAAAAAAGGGAATAAGGGCG
ACACGGAAATGTTGAATACTCATACTCTTCCTTTTTCAATATTATTGAAGCATTTATCAGGGTTATTGTC
TCATGAGCGGATACATATTTGAATGTATTTAGAAAAATAAACAAATAGGGGTTCCGCGCACATTTCCCCG
AAAAGTGCCACCTG
